Addgene plasmid #188589: pAFMW-Nbr[C399-625]-Gwpep(Mm)
Purpose: Flag-tagged Nibbler variants expression in Drosophila S2 cells
Depositing lab: Stefan Ameres. Depositing organization: Institut fuer Molekulare Biotechnologie (IMBA). Publication: Structure-function analysis of microRNA 3'-end trimming by Nibbler. Xie W, Sowemimo I, Hayashi R, Wang J, Burkard TR, Brennecke J, Ameres SL, Patel DJ. Proc Natl Acad Sci U S A. 2020 Dec 1;117(48):30370-30379. doi: 10.1073/pnas.2018156117. Epub 2020 Nov 16. PubMed 33199607.
Backbone
  Vector backbone: pAFMW
  Vector type: Insect Expression
Growth in bacteria
  Bacterial resistance: Ampicillin, 100 μg/mL
  Growth temperature: 37°C
  Growth strain: DH5alpha
  Copy number: Unknown
Gene/Insert
  Gene/Insert name: GW-peptide (mouse) C-terminally tagged C-terminal domain of Nibbler
  Species: D. melanogaster (fly)
  Tag / fusion protein: FLAG-Myc (N terminal on insert); GWpep mm (C terminal on insert)
  Cloning method: Gateway Cloning
Terms and licenses: Academic/Nonprofit Terms; Industry Terms: Not Available to Industry
How to cite: pAFMW-Nbr[C399-625]-Gwpep(Mm) was a gift from Stefan Ameres (Addgene plasmid # 188589 ; http://n2t.net/addgene:188589 ; RRID:Addgene_188589)
