[The description below was written by a language model from this plasmid's Addgene catalogue record and pLannotate feature annotations shown in this document.]
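Description:
pAFMW-Nbr[C399-625]-Gwpep(Mm) is an insect expression plasmid built on the pAFMW Gateway destination backbone, intended for transfection into Drosophila S2 cells. It is propagated in E. coli through a high-copy ColE1/pUC-type origin and selected with ampicillin via the β-lactamase gene. No marker for selection in insect cells is annotated in the 6,984-nt sequence record. The short matches annotated as lacI and λ Exo are most likely incidental backbone remnants rather than functional parts.

Expression is driven by the Drosophila actin 5C (Ac5) promoter, a strong constitutive promoter in fly cells. It is followed by an N-terminal tag block consisting of a 3xFLAG epitope and six tandem Myc epitopes. The insert sits between attB1 and attB2 sites, the scars left by Gateway recombination of an entry clone into the destination vector. It encodes the C-terminal portion of Nibbler (Nbr; the name indicates residues 399–625), the 3'-5' exoribonuclease that trims the 3' ends of AGO1-bound microRNAs. A short additional Myc-like segment follows. After it comes a fragment of mouse Tnrc6b, the GW182-family scaffold that associates with Argonaute proteins, which corresponds to the "GW peptide" listed as the C-terminal fusion. Transcripts are processed using the SV40 small t intron and SV40 polyadenylation signal downstream of the cassette.

The stated purpose is expression of Flag-tagged Nibbler variants in S2 cells, as part of a structure-function analysis of microRNA 3'-end trimming. Fusing an Argonaute-binding GW peptide to the isolated C-terminal domain plausibly serves to tether that domain to Argonaute complexes, although the record does not state this rationale.
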