Features (pLannotate 1.2.2; 23 found; start..end, strand, type, name):
     30..104     +  CDS            small t antigen (fragment): SV40 (simian virus 40) small t antigen
    106..171     +  intron         small t intron: SV40 (simian virus 40) small t antigen intron
    301..321     +  CDS            SV40 NLS: nuclear localization signal of SV40 (simian virus 40) large T antigen
    640..723     +  CDS            large T antigen (fragment): large T antigen from SV40 (simian virus 40)
    746..880     +  polyA_signal   SV40 poly(A) signal: SV40 polyadenylation signal
    898..960     -  CDS            Exo (fragment): 5' to 3' double-stranded DNA exonuclease in the λ Red system; exo; creates 3' single-stranded DNA tails
    959..976     +  promoter       AmpR promoter (fragment): bla
    977..1837    +  CDS            AmpR: β-lactamase; bla; confers resistance to ampicillin, carbenicillin, and related antibiotics
   2008..2596    +  rep_origin     ori: high-copy-number ColE1/pMB1/pBR322/pUC origin of replication
   2779..2832    +  CDS            lacI (fragment): lac repressor; lacI; The lac repressor binds to the lac operator to inhibit transcription in E. coli. This inhibition can be relieved by adding lactose or isopropyl-β-D-thiogalactopyranoside (IPTG).
   2918..5427    +  promoter       Ac5 promoter: Drosophila melanogaster actin 5C promoter
   5545..5610    +  CDS            3xFLAG: three tandem FLAG® epitope tags, followed by an enterokinase cleavage site
   5635..5664    +  CDS            Myc: Myc (human c-Myc proto-oncogene) epitope tag
   5674..5703    +  CDS            Myc: Myc (human c-Myc proto-oncogene) epitope tag
   5713..5742    +  CDS            Myc: Myc (human c-Myc proto-oncogene) epitope tag
   5752..5781    +  CDS            Myc: Myc (human c-Myc proto-oncogene) epitope tag
   5791..5820    +  CDS            Myc: Myc (human c-Myc proto-oncogene) epitope tag
   5854..5883    +  CDS            Myc: Myc (human c-Myc proto-oncogene) epitope tag
   5896..5920    +  protein_bind   attB1: mutant version of attB; recombination site for the Gateway® BP reaction BP Clonase™
   5941..6621    +  CDS            Nbr (fragment): MUT7_DROME - Experimental evidence at protein level: Swiss-Prot protein existence level 1. Possesses 3'-5' exoribonuclease activity. Required for 3'-end trimming of AGO1-bound miRNAs, in particular multiple-isoform miRNAs, which represents a critical step in miRNA maturation. From Drosophila melanogaster (Fruit fly).
   6658..6688    +  CDS            3xMyc (fragment): 3 tandem Myc epitope tags
   6697..6954    +  CDS            Tnrc6b (fragment): TNR6B_MOUSE - Also known as Kiaa1093. Experimental evidence at protein level: Swiss-Prot protein existence level 1. Plays a role in RNA-mediated gene silencing by both micro- RNAs (miRNAs) and short interfering RNAs (siRNAs). Required for miRNA- dependent translational repression and siRNA-dependent endonucleolytic cleavage of complementary mRNAs by argonaute family proteins. As scaffolding protein associates with argonaute proteins bound to partially complementary mRNAs and simultaneously can recruit CCR4-NOT and PAN deadenylase complexes. From Mus musculus (Mouse).
   6974..14      -  protein_bind   attB2 (across the origin): mutant version of attB; recombination site for the Gateway® BP reaction BP Clonase™
>Addgene plasmid #188589 | pAFMW-Nbr[C399-625]-Gwpep(Mm) | addgene full sequence | sequence record 376054 | Addgene NGS Result
TTGTACAAAGTGGTGACGTAAGCTAGCAGGATCTTTGTGAAGGAACCTTACTTCTGTGGTGTGACATAAT
TGGACAAACTACCTACAGAGATTTAAAGCTCTAAGGTAAATATAAAATTTTTAAGTGTATAATGTGTTAA
ACTACTGATTCTAATTGTTTGTGTATTTTAGATTCCAACCTATGGAACTGATGAATGGGAGCAGTGGTGG
AATGCCTTTAATGAGGAAAACCTGTTTTGCTCAGAAGAAATGCCATCTAGTGATGATGAGGCTACTGCTG
ACTCTCAACATTCTACTCCTCCAAAAAAGAAGAGAAAGGTAGAAGACCCCAAGGACTTTCCTTCAGAATT
GCTAAGTTTTTTGAGTCATGCTGTGTTTAGTAATAGAACTCTTGCTTGCTTTGCTATTTACACCACAAAG
GAAAAAGCTGCACTGCTATACAAGAAAATTATGGAAAAATATTCTGTAACCTTTATAAGTAGGCATAACA
GTTATAATCATAACATACTGTTTTTTCTTACTCCACACAGGCATAGAGTGTCTGCTATTAATAACTATGC
TCAAAAATTGTGTACCTTTAGCTTTTTAATTTGTAAAGGGGTTAATAAGGAATATTTGATGTATAGTGCC
TTGACTAGAGATCATAATCAGCCATACCACATTTGTAGAGGTTTTACTTGCTTTAAAAAACCTCCCACAC
CTCCCCCTGAACCTGAAACATAAAATGAATGCAATTGTTGTTGTTAACTTGTTTATTGCAGCTTATAATG
GTTACAAATAAAGCAATAGCATCACAAATTTCACAAATAAAGCATTTTTTTCACTGCATTCTAGTTGTGG
TTTGTCCAAACTCATCAATGTATCTTATCATGTCTGGATCCCGTTTAAACTACGCGTAATTCAAACAGGG
TTCTGGCGTCGTTCTCGTACTGTTTTCCCCAGGCCAGTGCTTTAGCGTTATTGAAAAAGGAAGAGTATGA
GTATTCAACATTTCCGTGTCGCCCTTATTCCCTTTTTTGCGGCATTTTGCCTTCCTGTTTTTGCTCACCC
AGAAACGCTGGTGAAAGTAAAAGATGCTGAAGATCAGTTGGGTGCACGAGTGGGTTACATCGAACTGGAT
CTCAACAGCGGTAAGATCCTTGAGAGTTTTCGCCCCGAAGAACGTTTTCCAATGATGAGCACTTTTAAAG
TTCTGCTATGTGGCGCGGTATTATCCCGTATTGACGCCGGGCAAGAGCAACTCGGTCGCCGCATACACTA
TTCTCAGAATGACTTGGTTGAGTACTCACCAGTCACAGAAAAGCATCTTACGGATGGCATGACAGTAAGA
GAATTATGCAGTGCTGCCATAACCATGAGTGATAACACTGCGGCCAACTTACTTCTGACAACGATCGGAG
GACCGAAGGAGCTAACCGCTTTTTTGCACAACATGGGGGATCATGTAACTCGCCTTGATCGTTGGGAACC
GGAGCTGAATGAAGCCATACCAAACGACGAGCGTGACACCACGATGCCTGTAGCAATGGCAACAACGTTG
CGCAAACTATTAACTGGCGAACTACTTACTCTAGCTTCCCGGCAACAATTAATAGACTGGATGGAGGCGG
ATAAAGTTGCAGGACCACTTCTGCGCTCGGCCCTTCCGGCTGGCTGGTTTATTGCTGATAAATCTGGAGC
CGGTGAGCGTGGGTCTCGCGGTATCATTGCAGCACTGGGGCCAGATGGTAAGCCCTCCCGTATCGTAGTT
ATCTACACGACGGGGAGTCAGGCAACTATGGATGAACGAAATAGACAGATCGCTGAGATAGGTGCCTCAC
TGATTAAGCATTGGTAACTGTCAGACCAAGTTTACTCATATATACTTTAGATTGATTTAAAACTTCATTT
TTAATTTAAAAGGATCTAGGTGAAGATCCTTTTTGATAATCTCATGACCAAAATCCCTTAACGTGAGTTT
TCGTTCCACTGAGCGTCAGACCCCGTAGAAAAGATCAAAGGATCTTCTTGAGATCCTTTTTTTCTGCGCG
TAATCTGCTGCTTGCAAACAAAAAAACCACCGCTACCAGCGGTGGTTTGTTTGCCGGATCAAGAGCTACC
AACTCTTTTTCCGAAGGTAACTGGCTTCAGCAGAGCGCAGATACCAAATACTGTTCTTCTAGTGTAGCCG
TAGTTAGGCCACCACTTCAAGAACTCTGTAGCACCGCCTACATACCTCGCTCTGCTAATCCTGTTACCAG
TGGCTGCTGCCAGTGGCGATAAGTCGTGTCTTACCGGGTTGGACTCAAGACGATAGTTACCGGATAAGGC
GCAGCGGTCGGGCTGAACGGGGGGTTCGTGCACACAGCCCAGCTTGGAGCGAACGACCTACACCGAACTG
AGATACCTACAGCGTGAGCTATGAGAAAGCGCCACGCTTCCCGAAGGGAGAAAGGCGGACAGGTATCCGG
TAAGCGGCAGGGTCGGAACAGGAGAGCGCACGAGGGAGCTTCCAGGGGGAAACGCCTGGTATCTTTATAG
TCCTGTCGGGTTTCGCCACCTCTGACTTGAGCGTCGATTTTTGTGATGCTCGTCAGGGGGGCGGAGCCTA
TGGAAAAACGCCAGCAACGCGGCCTTTTTACGGTTCCTGGCCTTTTGCTGGCCTTTTGCTCACATGTTCT
TTCCTGCGTTATCCCCTGATTCTGTGGATAACCGTATTACCGCCTTTGAGTGAGCTGATACCGCTCGCCG
CAGCCGAACGACCGAGCGCAGCGAGTCAGTGAGCGAGGAAGCGGAAGAGCGCCCAATACGCAAACCGCCT
CTCCCCGCGCGTTGGCCGATTCATTAATGCAGGCAACTCGTGAAAGGTAGGCGGATCAGCGGCCGCAGCA
TGCAATTCTATATTCTAAAAACACAAATGATACTTCTAAAAAAAAATCATGAATGGCATCAACTCTGAAT
CAAATCTTTGCAGATGCACCTACTTCTCATTTCCACTGTCACATCATTTTTCCAGATCTCGCTGCCTGTT
ATGTGGCCCACAAACCAAGACACGTTTTATGGCCATTAAAGCTGGCTGATCGTCGCCAAACACCAAATAC
ATAATGAATATGTACACATTCGAGAAAGAAGCGATCAAAGAAGCGTCTTCGGGCGGAGTAGGAGAATGCG
GAGGAGAAGGAGAACGAGCTGATCTAGTATCTCTCCACAATCCAATGCCAACTGACCAACTGGCCATATT
CGGAGCAATTTGAAGCCAATTTCCATCGCCTGGCGATCGCTCCATTCTTGGCTATATGTTTTTCACCGTT
ACCCGGGGCCATTTTCAAAGACTCGTCGGCAAGATAAGATTGTGTCACTCGCTGTCTCTCTTCATTTGTC
GAAGAATGCTGAGGAATTTCGCGATGACGTCGGCGAGTATTTTGAAGAATGAGAATAATTTGTATTTATA
CGAAAATCAGTTAGTGGAATTTTCTACAAAAACATGTTATCTATAGATAATTTTGTTGCAAAATATGTTG
ACTATGACAAAGATTGTATGTATATACCTTTAATGTATTCTCATTTTCTTATGTATTTATAATGGCAATG
ATGATACTGATGATATTTTAAGATGATGCCAGACCAAAAGGCTTGAATTTCTGCGTCTTTTGCCGAACGC
AGTGCATGTGCAATTGTTGTTTTTTGGAATATTCAATTTTCGGACTGTCCGCTTTGATTTCAGTTTCTTG
GCTTATTCAAAAAGCAAAGTAAAGCCAAAAAAGCGAGATGGCAATACCAAATGCGGCAAAACGGTAGTGG
AAGGAAAGGGGTGCGGGGCAGCGGAAGGAAGGGTGGGGCGGGGCGTGGCGGGGTCTGTGGCTGGGCGCGA
CGTCACCGACGTTGGAGCCACTCCTTTGACCATGTGTGCGTGTGTGTATTATTCGTGTCTCGCCACTCGC
CGGTTGTTTTTTTCTTTTTATGCTGCGCTCTCTCTAGCGCCATCTCGCTTACGCATGCTCAACGCACCGC
ATGTTGCCGTTTCCTTTTATGCGTCATTTTGGCTCGAAATAGGCAATTATTTAAACAAAGATTAGTCAAC
GAAAACGCTAAAATAAATAAGTCTACAATATGGTTACTTATTGCCATGTGTGTGCAGCCAACGATAGCAA
CAAAAGCAACAACACAGGTGGCTTTCCCTCTTTCACTTTTTGTTTGCAAGCCGCGTGCGAGCAAGACGGC
ACGACCGGCAAACGCAATTACGCTGACAAAGAGCAGACGAAGTTTTGGCGAAAAACATCAAGGCGCCTGA
TACGAATGCATTTGCAATAACAATTGCGATATTTAATATTGTTTATGAAGCTGTTTGACTTCAAAACACA
CAAAAAAAAAAATAAAACAAATTATTTGAAAGAGAATTAGGAATCGGACGCTTATCGTTAGGGTAACAAC
AAGAAATGCTTACTGAGTCACAGCCTCTGGAAAACTGCCGCAAGCCAGAGAGAGAGAGAAAAAGAGGGAG
AGCAGCTTAGACCGCATGTGCTTGTGTGTGAGGCGTCTCTCTCTTCGTCTCTGTTGCGCAAACGCATAGA
CTGCACTGAAAAAATCGATTACCTATTTTTTATGAATGAATATTTGCACTATTACTATTCAAAACTATTA
AGATAGCAATCACATTCAATAGCCAAATACTATACCACCTGAGCGATGCAACGAAATGATCAATTTGAGC
AAAAATGCTGCATATTTAGGACGGCATCATTATAGAAATGCTTCTTGCTGTGTACTTTTCTCTCGTCTGG
CAGCTGTTTCGCCGTTATTGTTAAAACCGGCTTAAGTTAGGTGTGTTTTCTACGACTAGTGAATGCCCTA
CTAGAAGATGTGTGTTGCACAAAATGTCCCTGGAATAACCAATTTGAAGTGCAGATAGCAGTAAACGTAA
GCTAATATGAATATTATTTAACTGTAATGTTTTAATATCGCTGGACATTACTAATAAACCCACTATAAAC
ACATGTACATATGTATGTTTTGGCATACAATGAGTAGTTGGGGAAAAAATGTGTAAAAGCACCGTGACCA
TCACAGCATAAAGATAACCAGCTGAAGTATCGAATATGAGTAACCCCCAAATTGAATCACATGCCGCAAC
TGATAGGACCCATGGAAGTACACTCTTCATGGCGATATACAAGACACACACAAGCACGAACACCCAGTTG
CGGAGGAAATTCTCCGTAAATGAAAACCCAATCGGCGAACAATTCATACCCATATATGGTAAAAGTTTTG
AACGCGACTTGAGAGCGGAGAGCATTGCGGCTGATAAGGTTTTAGCGCTAAGCGGGCTTTATAAAACGGG
CTGCGGGACCAGTTTTCATATCACTACCGTTTGAGTTCTTGTGCTGTGTGGATACTCCTCCCGACACAAA
GCCGCTCCATCAGCCAGCAGTCGTCTAATCCAGAGACCCCGGATCCAGATATCGAGGCCTGTCTAGAGAA
GCTTGTTCGAATCTCGAGTGCGCGCTTCCGGAGGTATACACCTAGGCGGTACCACTGCAGTGAATTCGGA
GCTCCGCCACCATGGACTACAAAGACCATGACGGTGATTATAAAGATCATGACATCGATTACAAGGATGA
CGATGACAAGCACCGGTTGAGCTCCGCCACCATGGAGCAAAAGCTCATTTCTGAAGAGGACTTGAATGAA
ATGGAGCAAAAGCTCATTTCTGAAGAGGACTTGAATGAAATGGAGCAAAAGCTCATTTCTGAAGAGGACT
TGAATGAAATGGAGCAAAAGCTCATTTCTGAAGAGGACTTGAATGAAATGGAGCAAAAGCTCATTTCTGA
AGAGGACTTGAATGAAATGGAGAGCTTGGGCGACCTCACCATGGAGCAAAAGCTCATTTCTGAAGAGGAC
TTGAATCACCGGTATACAAGTTTGTACAAAAAAGCAGGCTCCGCGGCCGCCCCCTTCACCATGTACCTGA
CCATGGACCTGCCCGACGAGTGCCTTATCATTGTGAACAAGGCTGATGAGTTCGATCGTATGTTATACCA
TCTGCAGCAGGAGTGCGTCATATACCTGGATTCTGAATGGATGCAGAGCGTGTGCGGAGACAATCAGCTG
TGCGTGCTACAGATCGCCACCGGCCACAATGTCTACCTGATCGATTGCCTGGCGCGGGAGAGCTTACGCT
CGGAACACTGGCGCTTGCTGGGCGCGAATATCTTTAATAACGTGAACATCCGTAAGGTGGGGTTCTCTAT
GGTCAGTGATCTCAGTGTATTGCAGCGGTCACTGCCCCTGCAACTGCGCCTTCAAATGCCTCACCACTAC
TTGGACCTTCGCAATCTCTGGTTGGAGTTAAAAAAGCAGCGCTTCGGCGTTGAACTTCCCTTCGGCAATG
TTAACCGGGCAGGAGACGCCCTTACGGATCTCTCATTGGCATGCCTTGGCAAGAAACTGAACAAATCAAA
CCAGTGCTCAAACTGGGCCAATAGACCGCTGCGTCGCGAGCAGATTCTTTATGCAGCCATCGATGCGCGG
TGTTTGATGCTGATCTACAACACGCTCATTGAACGCGTGTCCTTCATACAAGCGGTTATCGAAAAGAGCA
TCGCCAGCAATAACTTTCTCAGGCGGGGTGCCCATGTTAAGGGAAGCGCAGGATCTGCAGCCGGGTCTGG
GGAGTTCGAGCAGAAACTCATCTCTGAAGAGGATCTGGGTGGATCCGATTGCCAGGCTGTCTTGCAGACT
CTTTTGAGCCGGACTGATTTGGACCCTAGGGTGCTCTCAAACACTGGCTGGGGCCAAACTCAAATTAAGC
AGGACACAGTGTGGGATATTGAAGAGGTGCCAAGGCCTGAGGGGAAATCTGACAAAGGAACTGAGGGGTG
GGAGAGCGCTGCCACACAGACCAAGAACTCAGGGGGCTGGGGAGATGCACCCAGCCAAAGCAATCAAATG
AAGTCTGGATGGGGGGAGCTCTCATGAAAGGGTGGGCGCGCCGACCCAGCTTTC
